Addgene plasmid #48738: pFRT-TODestFLAGHAhTTP
Purpose: Expresses hTTP
Depositing lab: Thomas Tuschl. Depositing organization: Rockefeller University.
Backbone
  Vector backbone: pcDNA5/FRT/TO
  Backbone manufacturer: Life Technologies, Modified by Tuschl Lab
  Backbone size w/o insert (bp): 5373
  Total vector size (bp): 6386
  Vector type: Mammalian Expression
  Selectable markers: Hygromycin
Growth in bacteria
  Bacterial resistance: Ampicillin, 100 μg/mL
  Growth temperature: 37°C
  Growth strain: Top10
  Copy number: High Copy
Gene/Insert
  Gene/Insert name: TTP (alt name: ZFP36)
  Species: H. sapiens (human)
  Insert size (bp): 1013
  GenBank ID: NM_003407
  Entrez Gene: ZFP36 (a.k.a. G0S24, GOS24, NUP475, RNF162A, TIS11, TTP, zfp-36)
  Promoter: CMV, 2x Tet
  Tag / fusion protein: FLAG (N terminal on backbone); HA (N terminal on backbone); V5 (C terminal on insert)
  Cloning method: Gateway Cloning
  Sequencing primers: 5′ CMV Forward; 3′ BGH Reverse
Terms and licenses: Academic/Nonprofit Terms; Industry Terms: Not Available to Industry
How to cite: pFRT-TODestFLAGHAhTTP was a gift from Thomas Tuschl (Addgene plasmid # 48738 ; http://n2t.net/addgene:48738 ; RRID:Addgene_48738)
