[The description below was written by a language model from this plasmid's Addgene catalogue record and pLannotate feature annotations shown in this document.]
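Description:
pFRT-TODestFLAGHAhTTP is a mammalian expression plasmid built on a laboratory-modified pcDNA5/FRT/TO backbone, designed for tetracycline-regulated expression of human tristetraprolin (TTP, gene ZFP36). It is about 6.4 kb and is propagated in E. coli as a high-copy plasmid through a ColE1/pUC-type origin with ampicillin selection (AmpR under its bla promoter). A partial f1 origin and small lac-region remnants from the backbone are also annotated.

The expression cassette uses the CMV enhancer/promoter followed by two tet operator sites (annotated by the software as short tetO-containing promoter fragments), so transcription is held off in cells that express the Tet repressor and is induced by tetracycline or doxycycline. Downstream, the backbone supplies N-terminal FLAG and HA tags; only a FLAG fragment is annotated in the feature table, with HA listed in the catalogue fields. The ZFP36 coding sequence was introduced by Gateway cloning and is flanked by attB1 and attB2 sites, followed by a V5 tag annotation and the bGH polyadenylation signal. The record lists V5 as a C-terminal tag, but does not show whether the insert reads through into it. A second V5 annotation appears at the start of the sequence record, outside the cassette.

An FRT site sits directly upstream of a hygromycin resistance gene that has no annotated promoter of its own and ends in an SV40 poly(A) signal. In this vector design, Flp-mediated recombination into a genomic FRT site of a compatible host line is expected to place HygR behind a resident promoter, allowing hygromycin selection of single-copy, isogenic integrants. The construct is therefore suited to making stable, inducible cell lines expressing epitope-tagged TTP, for example for immunoprecipitation-based studies, although the record states the purpose only as expressing hTTP.
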