Features (pLannotate 1.2.2; 27 found; start..end, strand, type, name):
      1..42      +  CDS            V5 tag: epitope tag from simian virus 5
     70..122     -  misc_feature   bom (fragment): basis of mobility region from pBR322
    277..656     +  enhancer       CMV enhancer: human cytomegalovirus immediate early enhancer
    729..746     -  promoter       CMV promoter (fragment): human cytomegalovirus (CMV) immediate early promoter
    809..860     +  promoter       CMVd2 promoter: truncated human cytomegalovirus (CMV) immediate early promoter that yields moderately reduced expression relative to the full-length promoter
    862..881     +  promoter       PLtetO-1 promoter (fragment): modified phage lambda PL promoter with tet operator sites (Lutz and Bujard, 1997)
    883..902     +  promoter       PLtetO-1 promoter (fragment): modified phage lambda PL promoter with tet operator sites (Lutz and Bujard, 1997)
    910..943     +  promoter       TRE3GV promoter (fragment): 3rd-generation Tet-responsive promoter that can be activated by binding of Tet-On® 3G, optimized for retroviral and lentiviral vectors
   1038..1058    +  CDS            FLAG (fragment): FLAG® epitope tag, followed by an enterokinase cleavage site
   1101..1125    +  protein_bind   attB1: mutant version of attB; recombination site for the Gateway® BP reaction BP Clonase™
   1146..2123    +  CDS            ZFP36: TTP_HUMAN - Also known as G0S24, NUP475 From Homo sapiens (Human).
   2140..2164    -  protein_bind   attB2: mutant version of attB; recombination site for the Gateway® BP reaction BP Clonase™
   2217..2258    +  CDS            V5 tag: epitope tag from simian virus 5
   2344..2568    +  polyA_signal   bGH poly(A) signal: bovine growth hormone polyadenylation signal
   2572..2593    +  promoter       SV40 promoter (fragment): SV40 enhancer and early promoter
   2614..2847    +  rep_origin     f1 ori (fragment) (sequence partly withheld): f1 bacteriophage origin of replication; arrow indicates direction of (+) strand synthesis
   2852..2899    +  protein_bind   FRT: FLP-mediated recombination occurs in the 8-bp core sequence TCTAGAAA (Turan and Bode, 2011). FLP recombinase from the Saccharomyces cerevisiae 2μ plasmid
   2907..3929    +  CDS            HygR: aminoglycoside phosphotransferase from E. coli; aph(4)-Ia; confers resistance to hygromycin
   3939..4064    +  CDS            ble (fragment): BLE_KLEPN - Experimental evidence at protein level: Swiss-Prot protein existence level 1. Binding protein with a strong affinity to the bleomycin family of antibiotics. Binds to CL990; an antimitotic-antibiotic compound. From Klebsiella pneumoniae.
   4059..4180    +  polyA_signal   SV40 poly(A) signal: SV40 polyadenylation signal
   4253..4269    -  protein_bind   lac operator: The lac repressor binds to the lac operator to inhibit transcription in E. coli. This inhibition can be relieved by adding lactose or isopropyl-β-D-thiogalactopyranoside (IPTG). lac repressor encoded by lacI
   4277..4307    -  promoter       lac promoter: promoter for the E. coli lac operon
   4322..4343    -  protein_bind   CAP binding site: CAP binding activates transcription in the presence of cAMP. E. coli catabolite activator protein
   4356..4448    -  CDS            lacI (fragment): lac repressor; lacI; The lac repressor binds to the lac operator to inhibit transcription in E. coli. This inhibition can be relieved by adding lactose or isopropyl-β-D-thiogalactopyranoside (IPTG).
   4631..5219    -  rep_origin     ori: high-copy-number ColE1/pMB1/pBR322/pUC origin of replication
   5390..6250    -  CDS            AmpR: β-lactamase; bla; confers resistance to ampicillin, carbenicillin, and related antibiotics
   6251..6355    -  promoter       AmpR promoter: bla
>Addgene plasmid #48738 | pFRT-TODestFLAGHAhTTP | depositor full sequence | sequence record 70782 | From Depositor
GGTAAGCCTATCCCTAACCCTCTCCTCGGTCTCGATTCTACGGACGGATCGGGAGATCTCCCGATCCCCT
ATGGTGCACTCTCAGTACAATCTGCTCTGATGCCGCATAGTTAAGCCAGTATCTGCTCCCTGCTTGTGTG
TTGGAGGTCGCTGAGTAGTGCGCGAGCAAAATTTAAGCTACAACAAGGCAAGGCTTGACCGACAATTGCA
TGAAGAATCTGCTTAGGGTTAGGCGTTTTGCGCTGCTTCGCGATGTACGGGCCAGATATACGCGTTGACA
TTGATTATTGACTAGTTATTAATAGTAATCAATTACGGGGTCATTAGTTCATAGCCCATATATGGAGTTC
CGCGTTACATAACTTACGGTAAATGGCCCGCCTGGCTGACCGCCCAACGACCCCCGCCCATTGACGTCAA
TAATGACGTATGTTCCCATAGTAACGCCAATAGGGACTTTCCATTGACGTCAATGGGTGGAGTATTTACG
GTAAACTGCCCACTTGGCAGTACATCAAGTGTATCATATGCCAAGTACGCCCCCTATTGACGTCAATGAC
GGTAAATGGCCCGCCTGGCATTATGCCCAGTACATGACCTTATGGGACTTTCCTACTTGGCAGTACATCT
ACGTATTAGTCATCGCTATTACCATGGTGATGCGGTTTTGGCAGTACATCAATGGGCGTGGATAGCGGTT
TGACTCACGGGGATTTCCAAGTCTCCACCCCATTGACGTCAATGGGAGTTTGTTTTGGAACCAAAATCAA
CGGGACTTTCCAAAATGTCGTAACAACTCCGCCCCATTGACGCAAATGGGCGGTAGGCGTGTACGGTGGG
AGGTCTATATAAGCAGAGCTCTCCCTATCAGTGATAGAGATCTCCCTATCAGTGATAGAGATCGTCGACG
AGCTCGTTTAGTGAACCGTCAGATCGCCTGGAGACGCCATCCACGCTGTTTTGACCTCCATAGAAGACAC
CGGGACCGATCCAGCCTCCGGACTCTAGCGTTTAAACTTAAGCTTGGTACCATGGACTACAAGGACGACG
ATGACAAGTACCCTTATGACGTGCCCGATTACGCTTTGAACCAGATATCAACAAGTTTGTACAAAAAAGC
AGGCTCCGCGGCCGCCCCCTTCACCATGGATCTGACTGCCATCTACGAGAGCCTCCTGTCGCTGAGCCCT
GACGTGCCCGTGCCATCCGACCATGGAGGGACTGAGTCCAGCCCAGGCTGGGGCTCCTCGGGACCCTGGA
GCCTGAGCCCCTCCGACTCCAGCCCGTCTGGGGTCACCTCCCGCCTGCCTGGCCGCTCCACCAGCCTAGT
GGAGGGCCGCAGCTGTGGCTGGGTGCCCCCACCCCCTGGCTTCGCACCGCTGGCTCCCCGCCTGGGCCCT
GAGCTGTCACCCTCACCCACTTCGCCCACTGCAACCTCCACCACCCCCTCGCGCTACAAGACTGAGCTAT
GTCGGACCTTCTCAGAGAGTGGGCGCTGCCGCTACGGGGCCAAGTGCCAGTTTGCCCATGGCCTGGGCGA
GCTGCGCCAGGCCAATCGCCACCCCAAATACAAGACGGAACTCTGTCACAAGTTCTACCTCCAGGGCCGC
TGCCCCTACGGCTCTCGCTGCCACTTCATCCACAACCCTAGCGAAGACCTGGCGGCCCCGGGCCACCCTC
CTGTGCTTCGCCAGAGCATCAGCTTCTCCGGCCTGCCCTCTGGCCGCCGGACCTCACCACCACCACCAGG
CCTGGCCGGCCCTTCCCTGTCCTCCAGCTCCTTCTCGCCCTCCAGCTCCCCACCACCACCTGGGGACCTT
CCACTGTCACCCTCTGCCTTCTCTGCTGCCCCTGGCACCCCCCTGGCTCGAAGAGACCCCACCCCAGTCT
GTTGCCCCTCCTGCCGAAGGGCCACTCCTATCAGCGTCTGGGGGCCCTTGGGTGGCCTGGTTCGGACCCC
CTCTGTACAGTCCCTGGGATCCGACCCTGATGAATATGCCAGCAGCGGCAGCAGCCTGGGGGGCTCTGAC
TCTCCCGTCTTCGAGGCGGGAGTTTTTGCACCACCCCAGCCCGTGGCAGCCCCCCGGCGACTCCCCATCT
TCAATCGCATCTCTGTTTCTGAGAAGGGTGGGCGCGCCGACCCAGCTTTCTTGTACAAAGTGGTTGATAT
CCAGCACAGTGGCGGCCGCTCAAGTCTAGAGGGCCCGCGGTTCGAAGGTAAGCCTATCCCTAACCCTCTC
CTCGGTCTCGATTCTACGCGTACCTGATCCGCGGCCGCATAGATAACTGATCCAGTGTGCCTCGAGTCTA
GAGGGCCCGTTTAAACCCGCTGATCAGCCTCGACTGTGCCTTCTAGTTGCCAGCCATCTGTTGTTTGCCC
CTCCCCCGTGCCTTCCTTGACCCTGGAAGGTGCCACTCCCACTGTCCTTTCCTAATAAAATGAGGAAATT
GCATCGCATTGTCTGAGTAGGTGTCATTCTATTCTGGGGGGTGGGGTGGGGCAGGACAGCAAGGGGGAGG
ATTGGGAAGACAATAGCAGGCATGCTGGGGATGCGGTGGGCTCTATGGCTTCTGAGGCGGAAAGAACCAG
CTGGGGCTCTAGGGGGTATCCCC
[124 nt withheld, positions 2614-2737]
C
[91 nt withheld, positions 2739-2829]
AGGGTGATGGTTCACGTACCTAGAAGTTCCTATTCCGAAGTTCCTATTCTCTAGAAAGTATAGGAACTTC
CTTGGCCAAAAAGCCTGAACTCACCGCGACGTCTGTCGAGAAGTTTCTGATCGAAAAGTTCGACAGCGTC
TCCGACCTGATGCAGCTCTCGGAGGGCGAAGAATCTCGTGCTTTCAGCTTCGATGTAGGAGGGCGTGGAT
ATGTCCTGCGGGTAAATAGCTGCGCCGATGGTTTCTACAAAGATCGTTATGTTTATCGGCACTTTGCATC
GGCCGCGCTCCCGATTCCGGAAGTGCTTGACATTGGGGAATTCAGCGAGAGCCTGACCTATTGCATCTCC
CGCCGTGCACAGGGTGTCACGTTGCAAGACCTGCCTGAAACCGAACTGCCCGCTGTTCTGCAGCCGGTCG
CGGAGGCCATGGATGCGATCGCTGCGGCCGATCTTAGCCAGACGAGCGGGTTCGGCCCATTCGGACCGCA
AGGAATCGGTCAATACACTACATGGCGTGATTTCATATGCGCGATTGCTGATCCCCATGTGTATCACTGG
CAAACTGTGATGGACGACACCGTCAGTGCGTCCGTCGCGCAGGCTCTCGATGAGCTGATGCTTTGGGCCG
AGGACTGCCCCGAAGTCCGGCACCTCGTGCACGCGGATTTCGGCTCCAACAATGTCCTGACGGACAATGG
CCGCATAACAGCGGTCATTGACTGGAGCGAGGCGATGTTCGGGGATTCCCAATACGAGGTCGCCAACATC
TTCTTCTGGAGGCCGTGGTTGGCTTGTATGGAGCAGCAGACGCGCTACTTCGAGCGGAGGCATCCGGAGC
TTGCAGGATCGCCGCGGCTCCGGGCGTATATGCTCCGCATTGGTCTTGACCAACTCTATCAGAGCTTGGT
TGACGGCAATTTCGATGATGCAGCTTGGGCGCAGGGTCGATGCGACGCAATCGTCCGATCCGGAGCCGGG
ACTGTCGGGCGTACACAAATCGCCCGCAGAAGCGCGGCCGTCTGGACCGATGGCTGTGTAGAAGTACTCG
CCGATAGTGGAAACCGACGCCCCAGCACTCGTCCGAGGGCAAAGGAATAGCACGTACTACGAGATTTCGA
TTCCACCGCCGCCTTCTATGAAAGGTTGGGCTTCGGAATCGTTTTCCGGGACGCCGGCTGGATGATCCTC
CAGCGCGGGGATCTCATGCTGGAGTTCTTCGCCCACCCCAACTTGTTTATTGCAGCTTATAATGGTTACA
AATAAAGCAATAGCATCACAAATTTCACAAATAAAGCATTTTTTTCACTGCATTCTAGTTGTGGTTTGTC
CAAACTCATCAATGTATCTTATCATGTCTGTATACCGTCGACCTCTAGCTAGAGCTTGGCGTAATCATGG
TCATAGCTGTTTCCTGTGTGAAATTGTTATCCGCTCACAATTCCACACAACATACGAGCCGGAAGCATAA
AGTGTAAAGCCTGGGGTGCCTAATGAGTGAGCTAACTCACATTAATTGCGTTGCGCTCACTGCCCGCTTT
CCAGTCGGGAAACCTGTCGTGCCAGCTGCATTAATGAATCGGCCAACGCGCGGGGAGAGGCGGTTTGCGT
ATTGGGCGCTCTTCCGCTTCCTCGCTCACTGACTCGCTGCGCTCGGTCGTTCGGCTGCGGCGAGCGGTAT
CAGCTCACTCAAAGGCGGTAATACGGTTATCCACAGAATCAGGGGATAACGCAGGAAAGAACATGTGAGC
AAAAGGCCAGCAAAAGGCCAGGAACCGTAAAAAGGCCGCGTTGCTGGCGTTTTTCCATAGGCTCCGCCCC
CCTGACGAGCATCACAAAAATCGACGCTCAAGTCAGAGGTGGCGAAACCCGACAGGACTATAAAGATACC
AGGCGTTTCCCCCTGGAAGCTCCCTCGTGCGCTCTCCTGTTCCGACCCTGCCGCTTACCGGATACCTGTC
CGCCTTTCTCCCTTCGGGAAGCGTGGCGCTTTCTCATAGCTCACGCTGTAGGTATCTCAGTTCGGTGTAG
GTCGTTCGCTCCAAGCTGGGCTGTGTGCACGAACCCCCCGTTCAGCCCGACCGCTGCGCCTTATCCGGTA
ACTATCGTCTTGAGTCCAACCCGGTAAGACACGACTTATCGCCACTGGCAGCAGCCACTGGTAACAGGAT
TAGCAGAGCGAGGTATGTAGGCGGTGCTACAGAGTTCTTGAAGTGGTGGCCTAACTACGGCTACACTAGA
AGGACAGTATTTGGTATCTGCGCTCTGCTGAAGCCAGTTACCTTCGGAAAAAGAGTTGGTAGCTCTTGAT
CCGGCAAACAAACCACCGCTGGTAGCGGTGGTTTTTTTGTTTGCAAGCAGCAGATTACGCGCAGAAAAAA
AGGATCTCAAGAAGATCCTTTGATCTTTTCTACGGGGTCTGACGCTCAGTGGAACGAAAACTCACGTTAA
GGGATTTTGGTCATGAGATTATCAAAAAGGATCTTCACCTAGATCCTTTTAAATTAAAAATGAAGTTTTA
AATCAATCTAAAGTATATATGAGTAAACTTGGTCTGACAGTTACCAATGCTTAATCAGTGAGGCACCTAT
CTCAGCGATCTGTCTATTTCGTTCATCCATAGTTGCCTGACTCCCCGTCGTGTAGATAACTACGATACGG
GAGGGCTTACCATCTGGCCCCAGTGCTGCAATGATACCGCGAGACCCACGCTCACCGGCTCCAGATTTAT
CAGCAATAAACCAGCCAGCCGGAAGGGCCGAGCGCAGAAGTGGTCCTGCAACTTTATCCGCCTCCATCCA
GTCTATTAATTGTTGCCGGGAAGCTAGAGTAAGTAGTTCGCCAGTTAATAGTTTGCGCAACGTTGTTGCC
ATTGCTACAGGCATCGTGGTGTCACGCTCGTCGTTTGGTATGGCTTCATTCAGCTCCGGTTCCCAACGAT
CAAGGCGAGTTACATGATCCCCCATGTTGTGCAAAAAAGCGGTTAGCTCCTTCGGTCCTCCGATCGTTGT
CAGAAGTAAGTTGGCCGCAGTGTTATCACTCATGGTTATGGCAGCACTGCATAATTCTCTTACTGTCATG
CCATCCGTAAGATGCTTTTCTGTGACTGGTGAGTACTCAACCAAGTCATTCTGAGAATAGTGTATGCGGC
GACCGAGTTGCTCTTGCCCGGCGTCAATACGGGATAATACCGCGCCACATAGCAGAACTTTAAAAGTGCT
CATCATTGGAAAACGTTCTTCGGGGCGAAAACTCTCAAGGATCTTACCGCTGTTGAGATCCAGTTCGATG
TAACCCACTCGTGCACCCAACTGATCTTCAGCATCTTTTACTTTCACCAGCGTTTCTGGGTGAGCAAAAA
CAGGAAGGCAAAATGCCGCAAAAAAGGGAATAAGGGCGACACGGAAATGTTGAATACTCATACTCTTCCT
TTTTCAATATTATTGAAGCATTTATCAGGGTTATTGTCTCATGAGCGGATACATATTTGAATGTATTTAG
AAAAATAAACAAATAGGGGTTCCGCGCACATTTCCCCGAAAAGTGCCACCTGACGTC
