>Addgene plasmid #48738 | pFRT-TODestFLAGHAhTTP | addgene partial sequence | sequence record 74795 | CMV-F 5'-CGCAAATGGGCGGTAGGCGTG-3'
CTATATAAGCAGAGCTCTCCCTATCAGTGATAGAGATCTCCCTATCAGTGATAGAGATCGTCGACGAGCT
CGTTTAGTGAACCGTCAGATCGCCTGGAGACGCCATCCACGCTGTTTTGACCTCCATAGAAGACACCGGG
ACCGATCCAGCCTCCGGACTCTAGCGTTTAAACTTAAGCTTGGTACCATGGACTACAAGGACGACGATGA
CAAGTACCCTTATGACGTGCCCGATTACGCTTTGAACCAGATATCAACAAGTTTGTACAAAAAAGCAGGC
TCCGCGGCCGCCCCCTTCACCATGGATCTGACTGCCATCTACGAGAGCCTCCTGTCGCTGAGCCCTGACG
TGCCCGTGCCATCCGACCATGGAGGGACTGAGTCCAGCCCAGGCTGGGGCTCCTCGGGACCCTGGAGCCT
GAGCCCCTCCGACTCCAGCCCGTCTGGGGTCACCTCCCGCCTGCCTGGCCGCTCCACCAGCCTAGTGGAG
GGCCGCAGCTGTGGCTGGGTGCCCCCACCCCCTGGCTTCGCACCGCTGGCTCCCCGCCTGGGCCCTGAGC
TGTCACCCTCACCCACTTCGCCCACTGCAACCTCCACCACCCCCTCGCGCTACAAGACTGAGCTATGTCG
GACCTTCTCAGAGAGTGGGCGCTGCCGCTACGGGGCCAAGTGCCAGTTTGCCCATGGCCTGGGCGAGCTG
CGCCAGGCCAATCGCCACCCCAAATACAAGACGGAACTCTGTCACAAGTTCTACCTCCAGGGCCGCTGCC
CCTACGGCTCTCGCTGCCACTTCATCCACAACCCTAGCGAAGACCTGGCGGCCCCGGGCCACCCTCCTGT
GCTTCGCCAGAGCATCAGCTTCTCCGGCCTGCCCTCTGGCCGCCGGACCTCACCACCACCACCAGGCCTG
GCCGGCCCTTCCCTGTCCTCCAGCTCCTTCTCGCCCTCCAGCTCCCCACCACCACCTGGGGACCTTCCAC
TGTCACCCTCTGCCTTC
