>Addgene plasmid #48738 | pFRT-TODestFLAGHAhTTP | addgene partial sequence | sequence record 83566 | pRSII-F1 5'-CGGCATCAGAGCAGATTGTAC-3'
GGGATCGGGAGATCTCCCGATCCGTCGACGTCAGGTGGCACTTTTCGGGGAAATGTGCGCGGAACCCCTA
TTTGTTTATTTTTCTAAATACATTCAAATATGTATCCGCTCATGAGACAATAACCCTGATAAATGCTTCA
ATAATATTGAAAAAGGAAGAGTATGAGTATTCAACATTTCCGTGTCGCCCTTATTCCCTTTTTTGCGGCA
TTTTGCCTTCCTGTTTTTGCTCACCCAGAAACGCTGGTGAAAGTAAAAGATGCTGAAGATCAGTTGGGTG
CACGAGTGGGTTACATCGAACTGGATCTCAACAGCGGTAAGATCCTTGAGAGTTTTCGCCCCGAAGAACG
TTTTCCAATGATGAGCACTTTTAAAGTTCTGCTATGTGGCGCGGTATTATCCCGTATTGACGCCGGGCAA
GAGCAACTCGGTCGCCGCATACACTATTCTCAGAATGACTTGGTTGAGTACTCACCAGTCACAGAAAAGC
ATCTTACGGATGGCATGACAGTAAGAGAATTATGCAGTGCTGCCATAACCATGAGTGATAACACTGCGGC
CAACTTACTTCTGACAACGATCGGAGGACCGAAGGAGCTAACCGCTTTTTTGCACAACATGGGGGATCAT
GTAACTCGCCTTGATCGTTGGGAACCGGAGCTGAATGAAGCCATACCAAACGACGAGCGTGACACCACGA
TGCCTGTAGCAATGGCAACAACGTTGCGCAAACTATTAACTGGCGAACTACTTACTCTAGCTTCCCGGCA
ACAATTAATAGACTGGATGGAGGCGGATAAAGTTGCAGGACCACTTCTGCGCTCGGCCCTTCCGGCTGGC
TGGTTTATTGCTGATAAATCTGGAGCCGGTGAGCGTGGGTCTCGCGGTATCATTGCAGCACTGGGGCCAG
ATGGTAAGCCCTCCCGTATCGTAGTTATCTACACGACGGGGAGTCAGGCAACTATGGATGAACGAAATAG
ACAGATCGCTGAGATAGGTGCCTCACTGATTAAGCATTGGTAACTGTCAGACCAAGTTTACTCATATATA
CTTTAGATTGATTTAAAACTTCATTTTTAATTTAAAAGGATCTAGGTGAAGATCCTTTTTGATAATCTCA
TGACCAAAATCCCTTAACGTG
