>Addgene plasmid #48738 | pFRT-TODestFLAGHAhTTP | addgene partial sequence | sequence record 83569 | BGH-rev 5'-TAGAAGGCACAGTCGAGG-3'
AACGGGCCCTCTAGACTCGAGGCACACTGGATCAGTTATCTATGCGGCCGCGGATCAGGTACGCGTAGAA
TCGAGACCGAGGAGAGGGTTAGGGATAGGCTTACCTTCGAACCGCGGGCCCTCTAGACTTGAGCGGCCGC
CACTGTGCTGGATATCAACCACTTTGTACAAGAAAGCTGGGTCGGCGCGCCCACCCTTCTCAGAAACAGA
GATGCGATTGAAGATGGGGAGTCGCCGGGGGGCTGCCACGGGCTGGGGTGGTGCAAAAACTCCCGCCTCG
AAGACGGGAGAGTCAGAGCCCCCCAGGCTGCTGCCGCTGCTGGCATATTCATCAGGGTCGGATCCCAGGG
ACTGTACAGAGGGGGTCCGAACCAGGCCACCCAAGGGCCCCCAGACGCTGATAGGAGTGGCCCTTCGGCA
GGAGGGGCAACAGACTGGGGTGGGGTCTCTTCGAGCCAGGGGGGTGCCAGGGGCAGCAGAGAAGGCAGAG
GGTGACAGTGGAAGGTCCCCAGGTGGTGGTGGGGAGCTGGAGGGCGAGAAGGAGCTGGAGGACAGGGAAG
GGCCGGCCAGGCCTGGTGGTGGTGGTGAGGTCCGGCGGCCAGAGGGCAGGCCGGAGAAGCTGATGCTCTG
GCGAAGCACAGGAGGGTGGCCCGGGGCCGCCAGGTCTTCGCTAGGGTTGTGGATGAAGTGGCAGCGAGAG
CCGTAGGGGCAGCGGCCCTGGAGGTAGAACTTGTGACAGAGTTCCGTCTTGTATTTGGGGTGGCGATTGG
CCTGGCGCAGCTCGCCCAGGCCATGGGCAAACTGGCACTTGGCCCCGTAGCGGCAGCGCCCACTCTCTGA
GAAGGTCCGACATAGCTCAGTCTTGTA
